Addgene plasmid #78460: Sumo3 PolQM1 deltains2
Purpose: Inducible expression in E. coli
Depositing lab: Sylvie Doublie & Susan Wallace. Depositing organization: University of Vermont and State Agricultural College. Publication: Lesion bypass activity of DNA polymerase theta (POLQ) is an intrinsic property of the pol domain and depends on unique sequence inserts. Hogg M, Seki M, Wood RD, Doublie S, Wallace SS. J Mol Biol. 2011 Jan 21;405(3):642-52. doi: 10.1016/j.jmb.2010.10.041. Epub 2010 Nov 2. PubMed 21050863.
Backbone
  Vector backbone: pE-SUMO3 fusion vector
  Backbone manufacturer: Life Sensors
  Backbone size w/o insert (bp): 5743
  Vector type: Bacterial Expression
  Selectable markers: none
Growth in bacteria
  Bacterial resistance: Ampicillin, 100 μg/mL
  Growth temperature: 37°C
  Growth strain: DH5alpha
  Copy number: Unknown
Gene/Insert
  Gene/Insert name: Polymerase theta (alt name: POLQ)
  Species: H. sapiens (human)
  Mutation: delta 1-1791; delta 2264-2315; Q2513R (see depositor comments below)
  GenBank ID: 10721
  Entrez Gene: POLQ (a.k.a. PRO0327)
  Tag / fusion protein: His (N terminal on backbone); SUMO3 (N terminal on backbone)
Resource information
  A portion of this plasmid was derived from a plasmid made by: Original full length POLQ gene came from Rick Wood (then at University of Pittsburgh, now at MD Anderson).
Terms and licenses: Academic/Nonprofit Terms; Industry Terms: Not Available to Industry
Depositor comments: Has SUMO3 protease cleavage site. Please note that mutation Q2513R in POLQ was found during Addgene's quality control. The depositor noted that Q2513R is an amino acid variant representing a common human snp (T instead of C) rs1381057. This mutation does NOT affect plasmid function.
How to cite: Sumo3 PolQM1 deltains2 was a gift from Sylvie Doublie & Susan Wallace (Addgene plasmid # 78460 ; http://n2t.net/addgene:78460 ; RRID:Addgene_78460)
