[The description below was written by a language model from this plasmid's Addgene catalogue record.]
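Description:
Sumo3 PolQM1 deltains2 is a bacterial expression plasmid built on the pE-SUMO3 fusion vector (Life Sensors; backbone about 5.7 kb without insert) for inducible production of a truncated human DNA polymerase theta (POLQ) in E. coli. It is propagated under ampicillin selection, and no additional selectable marker is recorded. The copy number is listed as unknown, and the record does not name the promoter, the inducer system or the origin of replication. No feature table is provided, so those details cannot be confirmed here.

The insert encodes a POLQ fragment lacking residues 1–1791, which leaves the C-terminal polymerase domain, and carrying a further internal deletion of residues 2264–2315. The plasmid name suggests that this second deletion removes "insert 2", one of the sequence inserts characteristic of the POLQ polymerase domain. The protein is expressed with an N-terminal His tag followed by SUMO3, both contributed by the backbone. The His tag allows metal-affinity purification. SUMO fusions are commonly used to improve expression and solubility, and the SUMO3 protease cleavage site allows the tags to be removed afterwards. The coding sequence also contains a Q2513R substitution, detected during repository quality control. The depositor describes it as a common human polymorphism that does not affect plasmid function.

The associated study examined whether lesion bypass by POLQ is intrinsic to its polymerase domain and depends on its unique sequence inserts. This construct is therefore suited to preparing recombinant insert-deleted polymerase domain for biochemical comparison with the intact domain. The POLQ sequence derives from a full-length clone obtained from another laboratory.
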