>Addgene plasmid #78460 | Sumo3 PolQM1 deltains2 | addgene partial sequence | sequence record 153065 | T7 5'-TAATACGACTCACTATAGGG-3'
AATAATTTTGTTTAACTTTAAGAAGGAGATATACCATGGGTCATCACCATCATCATCACGGGTCCCTGCA
GGAGGAGAAGCCCAAGGAGGGTGTGAAGACAGAGAATGACCACATCAACCTGAAGGTGGCCGGGCAGGAC
GGCTCCGTGGTGCAGTTCAAGATCAAGAGGCACACGCCGCTGAGCAAGCTGATGAAGGCCTACTGCGAGA
GGCAGGGCTTGTCAATGAGGCAGATCAGATTCAGGTTCGACGGGCAGCCAATCAATGAAACTGACACTCC
AGCACAGCTGGAGATGGAGGACGAGGACACCATCGACGTGTTCCAGCAGCAGACGGGAGGTGGGTTCAAA
GACAACAGCCCTATTAGTGACACAAGCTTTTCACTTCAGTTATCACAGGATGGATTACAGTTAACTCCAG
CCTCAAGCAGTTCAGAAAGTTTGTCCATAATTGATGTAGCAAGTGACCAAAATCTTTTCCAAACATTCAT
TAAGGAGTGGCGGTGCAAAAAGCGATTTTCCATCTCACTGGCTTGTGAAAAGATTAGAAGTTTGACATCT
TCTAAAACTGCTACTATTGGCAGTAGGTTTAAGCAAGCTAGCTCACCTCAGGAAATTCCTATTAGAGATG
ATGGATTTCCCATTAAAGGTTGTGATGACACCTTGGTGGTTGGACTGGCAGTATGCTGGGGTGGAAGGGA
TGCCTATTATTTTTCACTGCAGAAGGAACAAAAGCATTCTGAAATTAGTGCCAGTTTGGTTCCACCTTCT
TTAGATCCAAGCCTGACTTTGAAAGACAGGATGTGGTACCTTCAATCTTGCTTGCGAAAGGAATCTGATA
AAGAATGTTCTGTTGTCATCTATGACTTCATCCAGAGCTATAAAATTCTTCTTCTTTCTTGTGGCATCTC
CTTGGAGCAAAGTTATGAAGATCCTAAGGTGGCATGCTGGTTACTAGATCCAGATTCTCAGGA
