>Addgene plasmid #78460 | Sumo3 PolQM1 deltains2 | addgene partial sequence | sequence record 153066 | T7term 5'-GCTAGTTATTGCTCAGCGG-3'
CTTCTTTCGGGCTTTGTTAGCAGCCGGATCTCAGTGGTGGTGGTGGTGGTGCTCGAGTGCGGCCGCAAGC
TTGTCGACGGAGCTCGAATTCGGATCCTTACACATCAAAGTCCTTTAGCTCTCCCCAGCTGGCGCCTATT
TTCACTTTCACTTTCAATTTCACAGACAGTTTTACAGCACTTTCCATTTCATTCTTGACAATCTGAGCTA
CCTGAACAACATCTTCTTCTGCCACTTCATATAGGAGTTCATCATGGAGTTGAAGGATGAAGAAGCCTCC
TCTGATTGGGCAGAACATCCCTTGCAGTTTTCTCTTTCGTGACAATCCTGTTCGGTCACTTTGGAGCATA
CCCTCTCGATGACCATGGGATTTGAAGGTTGAGTGGAAGGTCTCTAATTGCTTCTGAATGTTAACTGTGG
CTATTTTGACAATATCAGCTGCTGATCCTTGGACTATTGTGTTGATAGCTTGACGCTCAGCGTGAGCTTT
ACGATAAGGGTTGTTGTCTTTGATTCCTGGCAAATATCTACGCCTTCCCAAAATGGTCTGAACAAATCCG
TCTCTTTTACAATTCTTCACTGTCTCTGTCATGAATTGATTAATCCCTGTGTATCTGGATTTGAAGGAGT
CAATATAGCATGCAGCATCATTTTCTTTAATGCCCATCTGCTCTCCCAAAGATTTAGCTCCCATTCCATA
AATGATCCCATAGCAAATCTGTTTTGCCTGCTGCCTCAGATCATCCCCAACAGACTCTGGCTCAATCATC
TTCCACTCTGCTGCAATGCTCCTGAAAACATCAGCTCCAGTGTTTAACACTTGAATGAGACGACGATCAT
GGGATAAATGAGCCAAGATCCTCAGTTCAAGCTGAGAGTAGTCAGCAGCCAGTATTGAACCACCTGGGAA
AGGCACAAAGGCATGTAGTGTTGGCATTTTGATTTCAAAATCTCTTGGCACATTCTGAATATTTGGTTCT
GTAAAGGTTATTCGTCCTGTAGCAGTGTGCGACTGTGATACAGGATAGATTCTTTCCATTCCAA
